>Addgene plasmid #19900 | pcDNA3-HA-APC11 | addgene partial sequence | sequence record 26183 | 19900 with CMV-F
GAGCTCTCTGGCTAACTAGAGAACCCACTGCTTACTGGCTTATCGAAATTAATACGACTCACTATAGGGA
GACCCAAGCTATGTACCCATACGATGTTCCTGACTATGCGGGCTATCCCTATGACGTCCCGGACTATGCA
AGCTTGGTACCGTTAACATGGATCCCCATGAAGGTGAAGATTAAGTGCTGGAACGGCGTGGCCACTTGGC
TCTGGGTGGCCAACGATGAGAACTGTGGCATCTGCAGGATGGCATTTAACGGATGCTGCCCTGACTGCAA
GGTGCCCGGCGACGACTGCCCGCTGGTGTGGGGCCAGTGCTCCCACTGCTTCCACATGCATTGCATCCTC
AAGTGGCTGCACGCACAGCAGGTGCAGCAGCACTGCCCCATGTGCCGCCAGGAATGGAAGTTCAAGGAGT
GAGGCCCGACCTGGCTCTCGAGCATGCATCTAGAGGGCCCTATTCTATAGTGTCACCTAAATGCTAGAGC
TCGCTGATCAGCCTCGACTGTGCCTTCTAGTTGCCAGCCATCTGTTGTTTGCCCCTCCCCCGTGCCTTCC
TTGACCCTGGAAGGTGCCACTCCCACTGTCCTTTCCTAATAAAATGAGGAAATTGCATCGCATTGTCTGA
GTAGGTGTCATTCTATTCTGGGGGGTGGGGTGGGGCAGGACAGCAAGGGGGAGGATTGGGAAGACAATAG
CAGGCATGCTGGGGATGCGGTGGGCTCTATGGCTTCTGANGCGGAAAGAACCAGCTGGGGCTCTAGGGGG
TATCCCC
[94 nt withheld, positions 778-871]
N
