[The description below was written by a language model from this plasmid's Addgene catalogue record.]
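Description:
pcDNA3-HA-APC11 is a mammalian expression plasmid built on pcDNA3-HA, a 5,437 bp derivative of the commercial pcDNA3 backbone that carries a vector-encoded HA epitope tag. It is maintained in E. coli as a high-copy plasmid under ampicillin selection. In mammalian cells it confers G418 resistance, so stably transfected populations can be selected as well as using it for transient transfection. No feature table accompanies the record, and the promoter is not explicitly stated. pcDNA3-type vectors normally drive the insert from the CMV immediate-early promoter. The listed T7 and SP6 sequencing primers fit the phage promoter sites that flank the polylinker in this vector family.

The insert is human APC11 (ANAPC11, anaphase promoting complex subunit 11), recorded as about 251 bp and cloned between BamHI and XhoI sites, both of which remain intact, so the fragment can be excised or transferred. The coding sequence lies downstream of the backbone's HA tag and is therefore expressed as an N-terminally HA-tagged protein. APC11 is the small RING-finger subunit of the anaphase-promoting complex/cyclosome, an E3 ubiquitin ligase that controls cell-cycle progression.

The HA epitope allows the expressed protein to be detected or recovered with anti-HA antibodies, for example in western blotting, immunoprecipitation and interaction or ubiquitination studies. The record does not give a specific purpose for the construct. The associated publication concerns regulation of TSC1-TSC2 by mammalian D-type cyclins, but the plasmid's role in that work is not described.
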