Addgene plasmid #19900: pcDNA3-HA-APC11
Depositing lab: Yue Xiong. Depositing organization: University of North Carolina at Chapel Hill. Publication: Negative regulation of TSC1-TSC2 by mammalian D-type cyclins. Zacharek SJ, Xiong Y, Shumway SD. Cancer Res. 2005 Dec 15. 65(24):11354-60. 10.1158/0008-5472.CAN-05-2236 PubMed 16357142.
Backbone
  Vector backbone: pcDNA3-HA
  Backbone manufacturer: Invitrogen
  Backbone size w/o insert (bp): 5437
  Vector type: Mammalian Expression
  Selectable markers: G418
Growth in bacteria
  Bacterial resistance: Ampicillin, 100 μg/mL
  Growth temperature: 37°C
  Growth strain: DH5alpha
  Copy number: High Copy
Gene/Insert
  Gene/Insert name: APC11 (Anaphase promoting complex subunit 11) (alt name: APC11)
  Species: H. sapiens (human)
  Insert size (bp): 251
  GenBank ID: NM_001002244
  Entrez Gene: ANAPC11 (a.k.a. APC11, Apc11p, HSPC214)
  Tag / fusion protein: HA (N terminal on backbone)
  Cloning method: Restriction Enzyme; 5′ cloning site BamHI (not destroyed); 3′ cloning site XhoI (not destroyed)
  Sequencing primers: 5′ T7; 3′ SP6
Terms and licenses: Academic/Nonprofit Terms; Industry Terms: Not Available to Industry
How to cite: pcDNA3-HA-APC11 was a gift from Yue Xiong (Addgene plasmid # 19900 ; http://n2t.net/addgene:19900 ; RRID:Addgene_19900)
